>Addgene plasmid #218280 | pILGFP4QE2Crimson | addgene full sequence | sequence record 433682 | Addgene NGS Result
GATCTTAAACTAGTAGGACTATTTGCAAAGGGAAGGGATGCTAAGGTAGAGGGTGAACGTTACAGAAAAG
CAGGCTGGGAAGCATATTTGAGAAGATGCGGCCAGCAAAACTAAAAAACTGTATTATAAGTAAATGCATG
TATACTAAACTCACAAATTAGAGCTTCAATTTAATTATATCAGTTATTACCCGGGAATCTCGGTCGTAAT
GATTTAAATGCATGCAAGCTTGGCGTAATCATGGTCATAGCTGTTTCCTGTGTGAAATTGTTATCCGCTC
ACAATTCCACACAACATACGAGCCGGAAGCATAAAGTGTAAAGCCTGGGGTGCCTAATGAGTGAGCTAAC
TCACATTAATTGCGTTGCGCTCACTGCCCGCTTTCCAGTCGGGAAACCTGTCGTGCCAGCTGCATTAATG
AATCGGCCAACGCGCGGGGAGAGGCGGTTTGCGTATTGGGCGCTCTTCCGCTTCCTCGCTCACTGACTCG
CTGCGCTCGGTCGTTCGGCTGCGGCGAGCGGTATCAGCTCACTCAAAGGCGGTAATACGGTTATCCACAG
AATCAGGGGATAACGCAGGAAAGAACATGTGAGCAAAAGGCCAGCAAAAGGCCAGGAACCGTAAAAAGGC
CGCGTTGCTGGCGTTTTTCCATAGGCTCCGCCCCCCTGACGAGCATCACAAAAATCGACGCTCAAGTCAG
AGGTGGCGAAACCCGACAGGACTATAAAGATACCAGGCGTTTCCCCCTGGAAGCTCCCTCGTGCGCTCTC
CTGTTCCGACCCTGCCGCTTACCGGATACCTGTCCGCCTTTCTCCCTTCGGGAAGCGTGGCGCTTTCTCA
TAGCTCACGCTGTAGGTATCTCAGTTCGGTGTAGGTCGTTCGCTCCAAGCTGGGCTGTGTGCACGAACCC
CCCGTTCAGCCCGACCGCTGCGCCTTATCCGGTAACTATCGTCTTGAGTCCAACCCGGTAAGACACGACT
TATCGCCACTGGCAGCAGCCACTGGTAACAGGATTAGCAGAGCGAGGTATGTAGGCGGTGCTACAGAGTT
CTTGAAGTGGTGGCCTAACTACGGCTACACTAGAAGAACAGTATTTGGTATCTGCGCTCTGCTGAAGCCA
GTTACCTTCGGAAAAAGAGTTGGTAGCTCTTGATCCGGCAAACAAACCACCGCTGGTAGCGGTGGTTTTT
TTGTTTGCAAGCAGCAGATTACGCGCAGAAAAAAAGGATCTCAAGAAGATCCTTTGATCTTTTCTACGGG
GTCTGACGCTCAGTGGAACGAAAACTCACGTTAAGGGATTTTGGTCATGAGATTATCAAAAAGGATCTTC
ACCTAGATCCTTTTAAATTAAAAATGAAGTTTTAAATCAATCTAAAGTATATATGAGTAAACTTGGTCTG
ACAGTTACCAATGCTTAATCAGTGAGGCACCTATCTCAGCGATCTGTCTATTTCGTTCATCCATAGTTGC
CTGACTCCCCGTCGTGTAGATAACTACGATACGGGAGGGCTTACCATCTGGCCCCAGTGCTGCAATGATA
CCGCGAGACCCACGCTCACCGGCTCCAGATTTATCAGCAATAAACCAGCCAGCCGGAAGGGCCGAGCGCA
GAAGTGGTCCTGCAACTTTATCCGCCTCCATCCAGTCTATTAATTGTTGCCGGGAAGCTAGAGTAAGTAG
TTCGCCAGTTAATAGTTTGCGCAACGTTGTTGCCATTGCTACAGGCATCGTGGTGTCACGCTCGTCGTTT
GGTATGGCTTCATTCAGCTCCGGTTCCCAACGATCAAGGCGAGTTACATGATCCCCCATGTTGTGCAAAA
AAGCGGTTAGCTCCTTCGGTCCTCCGATCGTTGTCAGAAGTAAGTTGGCCGCAGTGTTATCACTCATGGT
TATGGCAGCACTGCATAATTCTCTTACTGTCATGCCATCCGTAAGATGCTTTTCTGTGACTGGTGAGTAC
TCAACCAAGTCATTCTGAGAATAGTGTATGCGGCGACCGAGTTGCTCTTGCCCGGCGTCAATACGGGATA
ATACCGCGCCACATAGCAGAACTTTAAAAGTGCTCATCATTGGAAAACGTTCTTCGGGGCGAAAACTCTC
AAGGATCTTACCGCTGTTGAGATCCAGTTCGATGTAACCCACTCGTGCACCCAACTGATCTTCAGCATCT
TTTACTTTCACCAGCGTTTCTGGGTGAGCAAAAACAGGAAGGCAAAATGCCGCAAAAAAGGGAATAAGGG
CGACACGGAAATGTTGAATACTCATACTCTTCCTTTTTCAATATTATTGAAGCATTTATCAGGGTTATTG
TCTCATGAGCGGATACATATTTGAATGTATTTAGAAAAATAAACAAATAGGGGTTCCGCGCACATTTCCC
CGAAAAGTGCCACCTGACGTCTAAGAAACCATTATTATCATGACATTAACCTATAAAAATAGGCGTATCA
CGAGGCCCTTTCGTCTCGCGCGTTTCGGTGATGACGGTGAAAACCTCTGACACATGCAGCTCCCGGAGAC
GGTCACAGCTTGTCTGTAAGCGGATGCCGGGAGCAGACAAGCCCGTCAGGGCGCGTCAGCGGGTGTTGGC
GGGTGTCGGGGCTGGCTTAACTATGCGGCATCAGAGCAGATTGTACTGAGAGTGCACCATATGCGGTGTG
AAATACCGCACAGATGCGTAAGGAGAAAATACCGCATCAGGCGCCATTCGCCATTCAGGCTGCGCAACTG
TTGGGAAGGGCGATCGGTGCGGGCCTCTTCGCTATTACGCCAGCTGGCGAAAGGGGGATGTGCTGCAAGG
CGATTAAGTTGGGTAACGCCAGGGTTTTCCCAGTCACGACGTTGTAAAACGACGGCCAGTGAATTCATTT
AAATTTTTTTGATTCGGTAATCTCCGAACAGAAGGAAGAACGAAGGAAGGAGCACAGACTTAGATTGGTA
TATATACGCATATGTAGTGTTGAAGAAACATGAAATTGCCCAGTATTCTTAACCCAACTGCACAGAACAA
AAACCTGCAGGAAACGAAGATAAAACATGTCCACAAAATCATATACCAGTAGAGCTGAGACTCATGCAAG
TCCGGTTGCATCGAAACTTTTACGTTTAATGGATGAAAAGAAGACCAATTTGTGTGCTTCTCTTGACGTT
CGTTCGACTGATGAGCTATTGAAACTTGTTGAAACGTTGGGTCCATACATTTGCCTTTTGAAAACACACG
TTGATATCTTGGATGATTTCAGTTATGAGGGTACTGTCGTTCCATTGAAAGCATTGGCAGAGAAATACAA
GTTCTTGATATTTGAGGACAGAAAATTCGCCGATATCGGTAACACAGTCAAATTACAATATACATCGGGC
GTTTACCGTATCGCAGAATGGTCTGATATCACCAACGCCCACGGGGTTACTGGTGCTGGTATTGTTGCTG
GCTTGAAACAAGGTGCGCAAGAGGTCACCAAAGAACCAAGGGGATTATTGATGCTTGCTGAATTGTCTTC
CAAGGGTTCTCTAGCACACGGTGAATATACTAAGGGTACCGTTGATATTGCAAAGAGTGATAAAGATTTC
GTTATTGGGTTCATTGCTCAGAACGATATGGGAGGAAGAGAAGAAGGGTTTGATTGGCTAATCATGACCC
CAGGTGTAGGTTTAGACGACAAAGGCGATGCATTGGGTCAGCAGTACAGAACCGTCGACGAAGTTGTAAG
TGGTGGATCAGATATCATCATTGTTGGCAGAGGACTTTTCGCCAAGGGTAGAGATCCTAAGGTTGAAGGT
GAAAGATACAGAAATGCTGGATGGGAAGCGTACCAAAAGAGAATCAGCGCTCCCCATTAATTATACAGGA
AACTTAATAGAACAAATCACATATTTAATCTAATAGCCACCTGCATTGGCACGGTGCAACACTACTTCAA
CTTCATCTTACAAAAAGATCACGTGATCTGTTGTATTGGGATCTCTAGACCTAATAACTTCGTATAGCAT
ACATTATACGAAGTTATATTAAGGGTTGCTCGAGTAAACCAATTTTATTTGAACTTGCCCCGCTAATCGT
ACAGACGTACCAGATCCAGGTCATAACGGTGCCATTAGAAGGCCGTAGAATAGACCCACTAAAGCTATCA
CAGGCAACCTTGCATCCAAGTCTAATTAAACGGAGCAGAATCTGTTCCAGTAATGTATAAAGAATTAACT
ACCGGAAAAGCGTCTTCCGGGGCGGCTCAACCGGATTACATTCTTTTTTCTTTTTTGCGGCCAGCATTCG
AGTCACGTGCTCAAATACTGAGGAAGGGGTTCTTCCGGTAGGCACCGGCGCTCACTCTTCCGTGCGGCAC
ACTCCCCGCAGTTCAGGGGCCATGTGCCTGTGAGAGTATTTCCGCAGGCCATAGTTCCGGGGTGGACCAC
TCCGAGCTAATGCTAAAGTAAGCCCTTCCCAACTTGAAATAGGAACAAAAGTCAATTATGCTCCTCCTGT
AAAGCTAAACGTGTAAAGATTTTAGAGTGAGACGTTGTTAGCAGTCGTTGTTCAAGGGAGGGATGAGTTG
AGGAATAAAATGCGGAAAAAGTGTGGGTTAGACAGACATATATAAACTCTAGCCATTCGGCTGAAATATA
TCTGAGTTCATTTGTGATAACTTTTTTGATTACTTGTTCATATATCCACAAGAACAACGACTATTAAACA
ATAGAAAATAGTATAATAAAAAAAGTTTTTTACAATGGGATCCTCTAAAGGTGAAGAATTATTCACTGGT
GTTGTCCCAATTTTGGTTGAATTAGATGGTGATGTTAATGGTCACAAATTTTCTGTCTCCGGTGAAGGTG
AAGGTGATGCTACTTACGGTAAATTGACCTTAAAATTTATTTGTACTACTGGTAAATTGCCAGTTCCATG
GCCAACCTTAGTCACTACTTTCGGTTATGGTGTTCAATGTTTTGCGAGATACCCAGATCATATGAAACAA
CATGACTTTTTCAAGTCTGCCATGCCAGAAGGTTATGTTCAAGAAAGAACTATTTTTTTCAAAGATGACG
GTAACTACAAGACCAGAGCTGAAGTCAAGTTTGAAGGTGATACCTTAGTTAATAGAATCGAATTAAAAGG
TATTGATTTTAAAGAAGATGGTAACATTTTAGGTCACAAATTGGAATACAACTATAACTCTCACAATGTT
TACATCATGGCTGACAAACAAAAGAATGGTATCAAAGTTAACTTCAAAATTAGACACAACATTGAAGATG
GTTCTGTTCAATTAGCTGACCATTATCAACAAAATACTCCAATTGGTGATGGTCCAGTCTTGTTACCAGA
CAACCATTACTTATCCACTCAATCTGCCTTATCCAAAGATCCAAACGAAAAGAGAGACCACATGGTCTTG
TTAGAATTTGTTACTGCTGCTGGTATTACCCATGGTATGGATGAATTGTACAAAAGTGCTACTAACTTCT
CTTTGTTGAAGTTGGCTGGTGACGTTGAACTTAACCCAGGTCCAGACTCTACCGAAAACGTTATCAAACC
ATTCATGAGATTCAAGGTCCACATGGAAGGTTCTGTTAACGGTCATGAATTTGAAATCGAAGGTGTCGGT
GAAGGTAAACCATACGAAGGTACTCAAACTGCTAAGTTGCAAGTTACAAAAGGTGGTCCATTGCCATTTG
CTTGGGATATTTTGTCTCCACAATTCTTCTATGGTTCCAAGGCTTACATCAAACATCCAGCTGATATTCC
AGACTACTTGAAGCAATCATTTCCAGAGGGTTTTAAGTGGGAAAGAGTCATGAACTTCGAAGATGGTGGT
GTTGTTACTGTTACCCAAGATTCTTCATTGCAAGACGGTACTTTGATCTACCACGTTAAGTTCATTGGTG
TCAACTTTCCATCTGATGGTCCAGTCATGCAAAAGAAAACTTTAGGTTGGGAACCATCCACCGAAAGAAA
TTATCCAAGAGATGGTGTTTTGAAGGGTGAAAATCACATGGCCTTGAAATTGAAAGGTGGTGGTCATTAT
TTGTGCGAGTTCAAGTCTATCTACATGGCTAAGAAACCAGTTAAGTTGCCAGGTTATCACTACGTTGATT
ACAAGTTGGATATTACCTCTCACAACGAAGATTACACCGTTGTCGAACAATACGAAAGAGCTGAAGCTAG
ACATCACTTGTTCCAATGATAAA
Features (pLannotate 1.2.2; 16 found; start..end, strand, type, name):
     15..114     +  CDS            URA3 (fragment): orotidine-5'-phosphate decarboxylase, required for uracil biosynthesis; S. cerevisiae URA3; yeast auxotrophic marker, counterselectable with 5-fluoroorotic acid (5-FOA)
    268..284     -  protein_bind   lac operator: The lac repressor binds to the lac operator to inhibit transcription in E. coli. This inhibition can be relieved by adding lactose or isopropyl-β-D-thiogalactopyranoside (IPTG). lac repressor encoded by lacI
    292..322     -  promoter       lac promoter: promoter for the E. coli lac operon
    337..358     -  protein_bind   CAP binding site: CAP binding activates transcription in the presence of cAMP. E. coli catabolite activator protein
    371..463     -  CDS            lacI (fragment): lac repressor; lacI; The lac repressor binds to the lac operator to inhibit transcription in E. coli. This inhibition can be relieved by adding lactose or isopropyl-β-D-thiogalactopyranoside (IPTG).
    646..1234    -  rep_origin     ori: high-copy-number ColE1/pMB1/pBR322/pUC origin of replication
   1405..2265    -  CDS            AmpR: β-lactamase; bla; confers resistance to ampicillin, carbenicillin, and related antibiotics
   2266..2370    -  promoter       AmpR promoter: bla
   2465..2500    +  CDS            rop (fragment): Rop protein, which maintains plasmids at low copy number; rop
   2602..2701    +  misc_feature   bom (fragment): basis of mobility region from pBR322
   2707..2864    -  CDS            lacZα (fragment): LacZα fragment of β-galactosidase; lacZ fragment
   2871..3034    +  promoter       URA3 promoter (fragment): S. cerevisiae URA3
   3037..3822    +  CDS            URA3: PYRF_YEAST - Experimental evidence at protein level: Swiss-Prot protein existence level 1. From Saccharomyces cerevisiae (strain ATCC 204508 / S288c) (Baker's yeast).
   3974..4007    +  protein_bind   loxP: Cre-mediated recombination occurs in the 8-bp core sequence (GCATACAT). Cre recombinase
   4734..5444    +  CDS            GFPmut3: GFPmut3 is a basic (constitutively fluorescent) green fluorescent protein published in 1996, derived from Aequorea victoria. It is reported to be a very rapidly-maturing weak dimer.
   5505..6176    +  CDS            E2-Crimson: E2-Crimson is a basic (constitutively fluorescent) far red fluorescent protein published in 2009, derived from Discosoma sp.. It is reported to be a rapidly-maturing tetramer with low acid sensitivity.
