[The description below was written by a language model from this plasmid's Addgene catalogue record and pLannotate feature annotations shown in this document.]
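Description:
pILGFP4QE2Crimson is a yeast expression plasmid built by Gibson assembly on a pUC20 backbone. In E. coli it is maintained at high copy through a ColE1/pUC-type origin and selected with ampicillin via the bla (AmpR) gene. The feature table also shows typical pUC remnants: a lac promoter/operator with a CAP site, and fragments of lacZα, lacI, rop and bom. No yeast replication origin (2μ or CEN/ARS) is annotated. Together with the stated purpose of "introduction" of the cassette and the URA3-derived sequences at both ends of the insert (a URA3 promoter fragment upstream, and a short URA3 coding fragment near the terminator end), this suggests an integrative design targeting the ura3 locus. The record does not explicitly say so.

The insert has two parts. The first is a selection module in which the URA3 promoter drives KlURA3 with its own terminator. The annotation tool labels this coding sequence by similarity to S. cerevisiae URA3. It provides uracil prototrophy and, as a URA3-type marker, is in principle counterselectable with 5-FOA. A single loxP site is annotated just downstream of the marker; no partner site is listed. The second part is a bicistronic reporter: the SkGAL2 promoter drives yEGFP (annotated as GFPmut3), followed by an ERBV-1 2A peptide and the far-red protein E2-Crimson, ending in the URA3 terminator. The 2A sequence causes ribosomal skipping, so one transcript yields two separate fluorescent proteins.

The plasmid comes from work on a low-temperature-inducible GAL regulatory system in Saccharomyces cerevisiae. It is suited to reading out GAL promoter activity through dual green and far-red fluorescence.
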