Addgene plasmid #218280: pILGFP4QE2Crimson
Purpose: Introduction of a bicistronic expression cassette of yEGFP and E2Crimson under the control of the SkGAL2 promoter
Depositing lab: Claudia Vickers. Depositing organization: Queensland University of Technology. Publication: LowTempGAL: a highly responsive low temperature-inducible GAL system in Saccharomyces cerevisiae. Lu Z, Shen Q, Bandari NC, Evans S, McDonnell L, Liu L, Jin W, Luna-Flores CH, Collier T, Talbo G, McCubbin T, Esquirol L, Myers C, Trau M, Dumsday G, Speight R, Howard CB, Vickers CE, Peng B. Nucleic Acids Res. 2024 May 29:gkae460. doi: 10.1093/nar/gkae460. PubMed 38808673.
Backbone
  Vector backbone: pUC20
  Vector type: Yeast Expression
Growth in bacteria
  Bacterial resistance: Ampicillin, 100 μg/mL
  Growth temperature: 37°C
  Growth strain: DH5alpha
  Copy number: High Copy
Gene/Insert
  Gene/Insert name: pURA3>KlURA3>tKlURA3-pSkGAL2>yEGFP>ERBV1.2A>E2Crimson>tURA3
  Species: Synthetic
  Cloning method: Gibson Cloning
Terms and licenses: Academic/Nonprofit Terms; Industry Terms: Not Available to Industry
How to cite: pILGFP4QE2Crimson was a gift from Claudia Vickers (Addgene plasmid # 218280 ; http://n2t.net/addgene:218280 ; RRID:Addgene_218280)
